Addgene plasmid #127203: pAN1935
Purpose: Constitutive expression of Venus-degronSwitchA and mScarlet-degronSwitchC
Depositing lab: Hana El-Samad. Depositing organization: University of California, San Francisco (UCSF). Publication: De novo design of bioactive protein switches. Langan RA, Boyken SE, Ng AH, Samson JA, Dods G, Westbrook AM, Nguyen TH, Lajoie MJ, Chen Z, Berger S, Mulligan VK, Dueber JE, Novak WRP, El-Samad H, Baker D. Nature. 2019 Jul 24. pii: 10.1038/s41586-019-1432-8. doi: 10.1038/s41586-019-1432-8. PubMed 31341284.
Backbone
  Vector backbone: Custom MoClo Backbone
  Vector type: Synthetic Biology
  Selectable markers: URA3
Growth in bacteria
  Bacterial resistance: Kanamycin, 50 μg/mL
  Growth temperature: 37°C
  Growth strain: DH5alpha
  Copy number: High Copy
Gene/Insert
  Gene/Insert name: pTEF1-Venus-degronSwitch_A_t12-tENO2-pTEF2-mScarlet-Linker-degronSwitch_C-tPGK1
  Species: Synthetic
Terms and licenses: Academic/Nonprofit Terms; Industry Terms: Not Available to Industry
How to cite: pAN1935 was a gift from Hana El-Samad (Addgene plasmid # 127203 ; http://n2t.net/addgene:127203 ; RRID:Addgene_127203)
