[The description below was written by a language model from this plasmid's Addgene catalogue record and pLannotate feature annotations shown in this document.]
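Description:
pAN1935 is a yeast synthetic-biology plasmid assembled on a custom MoClo (modular Golden Gate–style) backbone. It is propagated in E. coli at high copy from a ColE1/pUC-type origin under kanamycin selection (KanR, aph(3')-Ia) and carries the S. cerevisiae URA3 gene with its promoter as an auxotrophic marker, which can be counterselected with 5-FOA. No yeast replication origin (2μ or CEN/ARS) appears in the annotated features. Instead, fragments of yeast genomic coding sequences (GEA2 and MRL1 near one end of the cassette, TIM9 just downstream of URA3) flank the payload and marker. This is consistent with homology arms for chromosomal integration, although the record does not state the integration locus or mode of maintenance.

The payload is two constitutive expression units arranged in tandem. In the first, the TEF1 promoter drives Venus fused to degronSwitch_A_t12, terminated by tENO2; the annotation tool labels this yellow fluorescent protein as the closely related YPet. In the second, the TEF2 promoter drives mScarlet joined through a linker to degronSwitch_C, terminated by the PGK1 terminator. The degronSwitch sequences, TEF2 promoter and ENO2 terminator are not picked up by the automated annotation and fall in the unannotated gaps after each fluorescent protein.

According to the associated publication title, the switches are de novo designed bioactive protein switches. Tagging two different switches with spectrally distinct reporters in the same cell would allow each switch's effect on protein level to be read out independently, for example to compare switch A and switch C behaviour. The record does not describe the specific experiments.
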