Features (pLannotate 1.2.2; 11 found; start..end, strand, type, name):
      6..143     +  CDS            MRL1 (fragment): MRL1_YEAST - Experimental evidence at protein level: Swiss-Prot protein existence level 1. Sorting receptor involved in the transport of vacuolar enzymes from the Golgi complex to the vacuole. Involved in the delivery and maturation of PEP4 (vacuolar proteinase A) and PRB1 (vacuolar proteinase B). From Saccharomyces cerevisiae (strain ATCC 204508 / S288c) (Baker's yeast).
    305..712     +  promoter       TEF1 promoter: S. cerevisiae TEF1; promoter for EF-1α
    732..1445    +  CDS            YPet: yellow fluorescent protein optimized for FRET with CyPet (Nguyen and Daugherty, 2005)
   3464..4159    +  CDS            mScarlet: mScarlet is a basic (constitutively fluorescent) red fluorescent protein published in 2016, derived from synthetic construct. It has moderate acid sensitivity.
   5340..5564    +  terminator     PGK1 terminator (fragment): S. cerevisae PGK1; transcription terminator for 3-phosphoglycerate kinase gene
   5613..5789    +  promoter       URA3 promoter (fragment): S. cerevisiae URA3
   5790..6593    +  CDS            URA3: orotidine-5'-phosphate decarboxylase, required for uracil biosynthesis; S. cerevisiae URA3; yeast auxotrophic marker, counterselectable with 5-fluoroorotic acid (5-FOA)
   6861..7121    +  CDS            TIM9: TIM9_YEAST - Experimental evidence at protein level: Swiss-Prot protein existence level 1. Mitochondrial intermembrane chaperone that participates in the import and insertion of multi-pass transmembrane proteins into the mitochondrial inner membrane. Also required for the transfer of beta- barrel precursors from the TOM complex to the sorting and assembly machinery (SAM complex) of the outer membrane. Acts as a chaperone-like protein that protects the hydrophobic precursors from aggregation and guide them through the mitochondrial intermembrane space. Compared to TIM10, it may have a strong st
   7235..8050    -  CDS            KanR: aminoglycoside phosphotransferase; aph(3')-Ia; confers resistance to kanamycin in bacteria or G418 (Geneticin®) in eukaryotes
   8275..8863    +  rep_origin     ori: high-copy-number ColE1/pMB1/pBR322/pUC origin of replication
   8970..9326    +  CDS            GEA2 (fragment): GEA2_YEAST - Experimental evidence at protein level: Swiss-Prot protein existence level 1. Activates the ARF proteins by exchanging bound GDP for free GTP. Plays a role in maintaining mitochondrial morphology (PubMed:25190516). From Saccharomyces cerevisiae (strain ATCC 204508 / S288c) (Baker's yeast).
>Addgene plasmid #127203 | pAN1935 | addgene full sequence | sequence record 250001 | Addgene NGS Result
ACTGGCCGATAATTGCAGACGAACGCCTTGCCAACAGGGAGTTCTTCAGAGACATGGAGGCTCAAAACGA
AATTATTGACAGCCTAGACATCAATAGTCATACAACAGAAAGCGACCACCCAACTTTGGCTGATAATAGC
GTATAAACAATGCATACTTTGTACGTTCAAAATACAATGCAGTAGATATATTTATGCATATTACATATAA
TACATATCACATAGGAAGCAACAGGCGCGTTGGACTTTTAATTTTCGAGGACCGCGAATCCTTACATCAC
ACCCAATCCCCCACAAGTGATCCCCCACACACCATAGCTTCAAAATGTTTCTACTCCTTTTTTACTCTTC
CAGATTTTCTCGGACTCCGCGCATCGCCGTACCACTTCAAAACACCCAAGCACAGCATACTAAATTTCCC
CTCTTTCTTCCTCTAGGGTGTCGTTAATTACCCGTACTAAAGGTTTGGAAAAGAAAAAAGACACCGCCTC
GTTTCTTTTTCTTCGTCGAAAAAGGCAATAAAAATTTTTATCACGTTTCTTTTTCTTGAAAATTTTTTTT
TTTGATTTTTTTCTCTTTCGATGACCTCCCATTGATATTTAAGTTAATAAACGGTCATCAATTTCTCAAG
TTTCAGTTTCATTTTTCTTGTTCTATTACAACTTTTTTTACTTCTTGCTCATTAGAAAGAAAGCATAGCA
ATCTAATCTAAGTTTTAATTACAAAAGATCTATGTCTAAAGGTGAAGAATTATTCACTGGTGTTGTCCCA
ATTTTGGTTGAATTAGATGGTGATGTTAATGGTCACAAATTTTCTGTCTCCGGTGAAGGTGAAGGTGATG
CTACTTACGGTAAATTGACCTTAAAATTGATTTGTACTACTGGTAAATTGCCAGTTCCATGGCCAACCTT
AGTCACTACTTTAGGTTATGGTTTGCAATGTTTTGCTAGATACCCAGATCATATGAAACAACATGACTTT
TTCAAGTCTGCCATGCCAGAAGGTTATGTTCAAGAAAGAACTATTTTTTTCAAAGATGACGGTAACTACA
AGACCAGAGCTGAAGTCAAGTTTGAAGGTGATACCTTAGTTAATAGAATCGAATTAAAAGGTATTGATTT
TAAAGAAGGTGGTAACATTTTAGGTCACAAATTGGAATACAACTATAACTCTCACAATGTTTACATCACT
GCTGACAAACAAAAGAATGGTATCAAAGCTAACTTCAAAATTAGACACAACATTGAAGATGGTGGTGTTC
AATTAGCTGACCATTATCAACAAAATACTCCAATTGGTGATGGTCCAGTCTTGTTACCAGACAACCATTA
CTTATCCTATCAATCTGCCTTATCCAAAGATCCAAACGAAAAGAGAGATCACATGGTCTTGTTAGAATTT
GTTACTGCTGCTGGTATTACCCATGGTATGGATGAATTGTACAAAGGATCCAGTAAGGAAGCAGTGACGA
AGCTACAGGCCCTTAACATCAAATTGGCGGAAAAATTGCTTGAAGCTGTCACGAAGTTGCAAGCATTAAA
CATAAAACTTGCCGAAAAGCTGTTAGAAGCCCTGGCACGTCTGCAAGAGCTGAACATTGCCTTGGTTTAT
TTAGCCGTAGAATTAACGGACCCTAAGAGAATTGCGGACGAGATTAAAAAAGTTAAAGACAAGAGCAAGG
AAATTGTCGAGAGAGCGGAAGAGGAGATAGCTAGGGCGGCAGCCGAGTCCAAGAAAATTTTAGACGAAGC
CGAGGAGGAAATCGCCCGTGCAGCAGCAGAGTCCAAGAAGATCCTTGATGAAGGATCCGGAAGTGGTTCA
GACGCGGTAGCGGAATTACAGGCATTAAATCTGAAGCTAGCCGAGTTACTTCTGGAGGCTGTGGCTGAGC
TTCAAGCGCTTAACCTGAAACTAGCGGAGCTACTTTTGGAGGCTATAGCTAAGCTACAAGAGCTGAATAT
TAAGCTTGTCGAGCTATTGACTAAACTAACTGACCCTGCTACCATCAGGGAGGCGATCAGAAAGGTGAAG
GAAGACTCCGAGAGGATAGTGGCGGAGGCAGAGCGTTTGATAGCCGCTGCGAAGGCTGAAAGTGAACGTA
TTATACGTGAAGCTGAGAGATTGATAGCTGCTGCTAAAGCGGAGTCCGAGAGGATAATTAGAGAGGGGTC
CGGTTCAGGGGACCCTGACGTAGCGAGACTGCAAGAACTAAATATCGAGCTAGCTAGAGAGCTGCTAAGG
GATGTCGCTAGACTACAAGAGCTAAACATAGAACTGGCGAGAGAACTTCTAAGGGCAGCGGCAGAGTTAC
AAGAGCTGAACATAAAGTTAGTCGAGCTAGCGAGTGAGTTAACCGATCCTGATGAAGCACGTAAAGCAAT
CGCCAGGGTAAAGAGAGAGAGTAAAAGAATCGTTGAGGATCTTATTATGAGCTGTGCCCAAGAGTCTGCT
GCAAGCGAGAAGATTAGCAGAGAAGCCGAAAGACTGATAAGGTAATGGCAGTGCTTTTAACTAAGAATTA
TTAGTCTTTTCTGCTTATTTTTTCATCATAGTTTAGAACACTTTATATTAACGAATAGTTTATGAATCTA
TTTAGGTTTAAAAATTGATACAGTTTTATAAGTTACTTTTTCAAAGACTCGTGCTGTCTATTGCATAATG
CACTGGAAGGGGAAAAAAAAGGTGCACACGCGTGGCTTTTTCTTGAATTTGCAGTTTGAAAAATGCTGCC
AAACCAGATGTCAACACAGCTACAACGTTGATAGGTCAAGATCAATGTAAACAATTACTTTGTTATGTAG
AGTTTTTTTAGCTACCTATATTCCACCATAACATCAATCATGCGGTTGCTGGTGTATTTACCAATAATGT
TTAATGTATATATATATATATATATATGGGGCCGTATACTTACATATAGTAGATGTCAAGCGTAGGCGCT
TCCCCTGCCGGCTGTGAGGGCGCCATAACCAAGGTATCTATAGACCGCCAATCAGCAAACTACCTCCGTA
CATTCATGTTGCACCCACACATTTATACACCCAGACCGCGACAAATTACCCATAAGGTTGTTTGTGACGG
CGTCGTACAAGAGAACGTGGGAACTTTTTAGGCTCACCAAAAAAGAAAGAAAAAATACGAGTTGCTGACA
GAAGCCTCAAGAAAAAAAAAATTCTTCTTCGACTATGCTGGAGGCAGAGATGATCGAGCCGGTAGTTAAC
TATATATAGCTAAATTGGTTCCATCACCTTCTTTTCTGGTGTCGCTCCTTCTAGTGCTATTTCTGGCTTT
TCCTATTTTTTTTTTTCCATTTTTCTTTCTCTCTTTCTAATATATAAATTCTCTTGCATTTTCTATTTTT
CTCTCTATCTATTCTACTTGTTTATTCCCTTCAAGGTTTTTTTTTAAGGAGTACTTGTTTTTAGAATATA
CGGTCAACGAACTATAATTAACTAAACAGATCTATGGTATCAAAAGGCGAGGCGGTCATTAAAGAGTTCA
TGAGGTTTAAAGTCCATATGGAAGGAAGCATGAATGGTCACGAGTTTGAGATAGAGGGAGAGGGTGAGGG
AAGGCCGTACGAAGGGACGCAAACTGCGAAGTTGAAGGTAACGAAAGGCGGCCCTCTGCCATTCTCTTGG
GACATCCTTTCACCGCAATTTATGTACGGCTCTAGGGCCTTCACAAAACACCCCGCCGATATTCCGGATT
ACTATAAACAAAGTTTTCCTGAGGGCTTCAAGTGGGAAAGAGTAATGAACTTCGAGGATGGGGGAGCTGT
GACGGTTACTCAAGACACTAGCCTGGAGGACGGTACTCTTATATACAAGGTAAAACTAAGAGGGACGAAT
TTTCCGCCAGACGGCCCCGTGATGCAAAAAAAAACTATGGGGTGGGAAGCATCCACCGAGAGGCTGTACC
CCGAAGACGGGGTCCTGAAGGGTGATATTAAAATGGCATTAAGATTAAAAGATGGCGGGAGATACTTAGC
TGACTTCAAGACTACATATAAAGCCAAAAAACCTGTACAGATGCCTGGAGCTTACAATGTGGATCGTAAG
CTGGATATTACATCCCACAACGAAGATTATACCGTGGTGGAGCAGTACGAGCGTTCAGAGGGGCGTCACT
CCACCGGGGGTATGGATGAATTATACAAGAGCGGTCTTAGAAGCAGGGCGCAAGCGTCAAATTCAGCGGT
AGATGGAACAGCAGGTCCAGGTAGTACTGGCAGCAGAGGATCTGGGTCGGGTTCAGGCTCTGGATCGGGA
TCCTCTCTGGAGGCGGTTCTTAAACTGGCGGAGTTAAATCTAAAACTTAGCGATAAGCTAGCCGAAGCTG
TCCAAAAACTAGCAGCCCTATTGAACAAACTGCTTGAGAAGTTGTCCGAGGCCCTGCAGAGGCTTTTCGA
ATTGAACGTTGCCTTGGTAACCCTTGCGATTGAATTGACCGACCCTAAGAGGATAGCGGATGAGATCAAA
AAGGTGAAAGATAAGAGTAAGGAGATCGTGGAAAGGGCCGAGGAGGAGATTGCCAGAGCGGCGGCAGAGA
GTAAGAAAATTTTGGACGAGGCCGAGGAAGAAATTGCGAGAGCAGCGGCGGAATCAAAGAAAATCTTGGA
CGAAGGCAGTGGCAGTGGATCTGACGCAGTTGCAGAACTTCAGGCCCTGAATTTAAAATTAGCAGAATTG
CTGCTGGAGGCAGTAGCAGAGCTACAGGCGTTAAATCTAAAACTGGCGGAATTGCTACTGGAGGCGATAG
CTAAACTACAAGAATTGAATATCAAGCTGGTAGAGCTGTTGACTAAATTAACGGACCCTGCAACAATAAG
AGAGGCTATAAGAAAAGTGAAAGAAGATTCCGAACGTATTGTTGCAGAAGCCGAGCGTTTGATCGCTGCT
GCGAAAGCGGAATCTGAAAGGATTATCCGTGAAGCAGAACGTTTGATCGCCGCCGCAAAGGCAGAGTCAG
AAAGAATAATTCGTGAAGGATCAGGAAGTAATGATCCGTTAGTAGCAAGACTTCAAGAATTGCTTATAGA
ACACGCACGTGAACTTCTAAGACTGGTCGCGACATCTCAGGAGATATTCATAGAATTGGCCAGAGCATTT
CTAGCTAATGCTGCTCAGTTACAAGAGGCCGCAATAAAAGCCGTCGAGGCGGCATCAGAAAACGGGTCCG
GGTCCGGTCCGAGCTCCGAGAAGGTGAGGAGAGAATTGAAAGAATCTTTGAAAGAGAACCACAAACAAAA
TCAGAAACTTTTAATGAGCTGTGCACAGGAGCAAGAGAAGCTGAATAGGGAACTAGAGGAATTGAAAAAA
AAACATAAAAAATAATGGCATTGAATTGAATTGAAATCGATAGATCAATTTTTTTCTTTTCTCTTTCCCC
ATCCTTTACGCTAAAATAATAGTTTATTTTATTTTTTGAATATTTTTTATTTATATACGTATATATAGAC
TATTATTTATCTTTTAATGATTATTAAGATTTTTATTAAAAAAAAATTCGCTCCTCTTTTAATGCCTTTA
TGCAGTTTTTTTTTCCCATTCGATATTTCTATGTGCTGAGCAGTTACAGAGATGTTACGAACCACTAGTG
CACTGCAGTACACGGTTTCCTTGAAATTTTTTTGATTCGGTAATCTCCGAACAGAAGGAAGAACGAAGGA
AGGAGCACAGACTTAGATTGGTATATATACGCATATGTAGTGTTGAAGAAACATGAAATTGCCCAGTATT
CTTAACCCAACTGCACAGAACAAAAACGTGCAGGAAACGAAGATAAATCATGTCGAAAGCTACATATAAG
GAACGTGCTGCTACTCATCCTAGTCCTGTTGCTGCCAAGCTATTTAATATCATGCACGAAAAGCAAACAA
ACTTGTGTGCTTCATTGGATGTTCGTACCACCAAGGAATTACTGGAGTTAGTTGAAGCATTAGGTCCCAA
AATTTGTTTACTAAAAACACATGTGGATATCTTGACTGATTTTTCCATGGAGGGCACAGTTAAGCCGCTA
AAGGCATTATCCGCCAAGTACAATTTTTTACTCTTCGAAGACAGAAAATTTGCTGACATTGGTAATACAG
TCAAATTGCAGTACTCTGCGGGTGTATACAGAATAGCAGAATGGGCAGACATTACGAATGCACACGGTGT
GGTGGGCCCAGGTATTGTTAGCGGTTTGAAGCAGGCGGCAGAAGAAGTAACAAAGGAACCTAGAGGCCTT
TTGATGTTAGCAGAATTGTCATGCAAGGGCTCCCTATCTACTGGAGAATATACTAAGGGTACTGTTGACA
TTGCGAAGAGCGACAAAGATTTTGTTATCGGCTTTATTGCTCAAAGAGACATGGGTGGAAGAGATGAAGG
TTACGATTGGTTGATTATGACACCCGGTGTGGGTTTAGATGACAAGGGAGATGCATTGGGTCAACAGTAT
AGAACCGTGGATGATGTGGTTTCTACAGGATCTGACATTATTATTGTTGGAAGAGGACTATTTGCAAAGG
GAAGGGATGCTAAGGTAGAGGGTGAACGTTACAGAAAAGCAGGCTGGGAAGCATATTTGAGAAGATGCGG
CCAGCAAAACTAAAAAACTGTATTATAAGTAAATGCATGTATACTAAACTCACAAATTAGAGCTTCAATT
TAATTATATCAGTTATTACCCGAGTAGAGCACTTGAATCCACTGCCCCGGGAATCTCGGTCGTAATGATT
TCTATAATGACGAAAAAAAAAAAATTGGAAAGAAAAAGCTTCATGGCCTTTATAAAAAGGAACTATCCAA
TACCTCGCCAGAACCAAGTAACAGTATTTTACGGGGCACAAATCAAGAACAATAAGACAGGACTGTAAAG
ATGGACGCATTGAACTCCAAAGAACAACAAGAGTTCCAAAAAGTAGTGGAACAAAAGCAAATGAAGGATT
TCATGCGTTTGTACTCTAATCTGGTAGAAAGATGTTTCACAGACTGTGTCAATGACTTCACAACATCAAA
GCTAACCAATAAGGAACAAACATGCATCATGAAGTGCTCAGAAAAGTTCTTGAAGCATAGCGAACGTGTA
GGGCAGCGTTTCCAAGAACAAAACGCTGCCTTGGGACAAGGCTTGGGCCGATAAGGTGTACTGGCGTATA
TATATCTAATTATGTATCTCTGGTGTAGCCCATTTTTAGCATGTAAATATAAAGACCGAGCGGCCGCGTG
TTACAACCAATTAACCAATTCTGATTAGAAAAACTCATCGAGCATCAAATGAAACTGCAATTTATTCATA
TCAGGATTATCAATACCATATTTTTGAAAAAGCCGTTTCTGTAATGAAGGAGAAAACTCACCGAGGCAGT
TCCATAGGATGGCAAGATCCTGGTATCGGTCTGCGATTCCGACTCGTCCAACATCAATACAACCTATTAA
TTTCCCCTCGTCAAAAATAAGGTTATCAAGTGAGAAATCACCATGAGTGACGACTGAATCCGGTGAGAAT
GGCAAAAGCTTATGCATTTCTTTCCAGACTTGTTCAACAGGCCAGCCATTACGCTCGTCATCAAAATCAC
TCGCATCAACCAAACCGTTATTCATTCGTGATTGCGCCTGAGCGAGGCGAAATACGCGATCGCTGTTAAA
AGGACAATTACAAACAGGAATCGAATGCAACCGGCGCAGGAACACTGCCAGCGCATCAACAATATTTTCA
CCTGAATCAGGATATTCTTCTAATACCTGGAATGCTGTTTTCCCGGGGATCGCAGTGGTGAGTAACCATG
CATCATCAGGAGTACGGATAAAATGCTTGATGGTCGGAAGAGGCATAAATTCCGTCAGCCAGTTTAGTCT
GACCATCTCATCTGTAACATCATTGGCAACGCTACCTTTGCCATGTTTCAGAAACAACTCTGGCGCATCG
GGCTTCCCATACAATCGATAGATTGTCGCACCTGATTGCCCGACATTATCGCGAGCCCATTTATACCCAT
ATAAATCAGCATCCATGTTGGAATTTAATCGCGGCCTGGAGCAAGACGTTTCCCGTTGAATATGGCTCAT
AACACCCCTTGTATTACTGTTTATGTAAGCAGACAGTTTTATTGTTCATGATGATATATTTTTATCTTGT
GCAATGTAACATCAGAGATTTTGAGACACAACGTGGCTTTGTTGAATAAATCGAACTTTTGCTGAGTTGA
AGGATCAGTCATGACCAAAATCCCTTAACGTGAGTTTTCGTTCCACTGAGCGTCAGACCCCGTAGAAAAG
ATCAAAGGATCTTCTTGAGATCCTTTTTTTCTGCGCGTAATCTGCTGCTTGCAAACAAAAAAACCACCGC
TACCAGCGGTGGTTTGTTTGCCGGATCAAGAGCTACCAACTCTTTTTCCGAAGGTAACTGGCTTCAGCAG
AGCGCAGATACCAAATACTGTTCTTCTAGTGTAGCCGTAGTTAGGCCACCACTTCAAGAACTCTGTAGCA
CCGCCTACATACCTCGCTCTGCTAATCCTGTTACCAGTGGCTGCTGCCAGTGGCGATAAGTCGTGTCTTA
CCGGGTTGGACTCAAGACGATAGTTACCGGATAAGGCGCAGCGGTCGGGCTGAACGGGGGGTTCGTGCAC
ACAGCCCAGCTTGGAGCGAACGACCTACACCGAACTGAGATACCTACAGCGTGAGCTATGAGAAAGCGCC
ACGCTTCCCGAAGGGAGAAAGGCGGACAGGTATCCGGTAAGCGGCAGGGTCGGAACAGGAGAGCGCACGA
GGGAGCTTCCAGGGGGAAACGCCTGGTATCTTTATAGTCCTGTCGGGTTTCGCCACCTCTGACTTGAGCG
TCGATTTTTGTGATGCTCGTCAGGGGGGCGGAGCCTATGGAAAAACGCCAGCAACGCGGCCTTTTTACGG
TTCCTGGCCTTTTGCTGGCCTTTTGCTCACATGTTCTTTCCTGCGTTATCCCCTGATTCTGTGGATAACC
GTGCGGCCGCCAATGCTAAATTCGAGTGAAACACAGGAAGATCAGAAAATCCTCATTTCATCCATATTAA
CAATAATTTCAAATGTTTATTTGCATTATTTGAAACTAGGCAAGACAAGCAACGAAACGTTTTTGAAAAT
TTTGAGTATTTTCAATAAATTTGTAGAGGACTCAGATATTGAAAAAAAGCTACAGCAATTAATACTTGAT
AAGAAGAGTATTGAGAAGGGCAACGGTTCATCATCTCATGGATCTGCACATGAACAAACACCAGAGTCAA
ACGACGTTGAAATTGAGGCTACTGCGCCAATTGATGACAATACAGACGATGATAACAAACCGAAGTTATC
TGATGTAGAAAAGGATTAAAGATGCTAAGAGATAGTGATGATATTTCATAAATAATGTAATTCTATATAT
GTTAATTACCTTTTTTGCGAGGCATATTTATGGTGAAGGATAAGTTTTGACCATCAAAGAAGGTTAATGT
GGCTGTGGTTTCAGGGTCCATAAAGCCCACATGGATAACATTACCCCTGAATTCGCATCTAGACTGA
